>Addgene plasmid #202949 | Salsa-BC108-P2A12 | addgene full sequence | sequence record 421312 | Addgene NGS Result
AGCGCCCAATACGCAAACCGCCTCTCCCCGCGCGTTGGCCGATTCATTAATGCAGTCGAGGGATCTCCAT
AAGAGAAGAGGGACAGCTATGACTGGGAGTAGTCAGGAGAGGAGGAAAAATCTGGCTAGTAAAACATGTA
AGGAAAATTTTAGGGATGTTAAAGAAAAAAATAACACAAAACAAAATATAAAAAAAATCTAACCTCAAGT
CAAGGCTTTTCTATGGAATAAGGAATGGACAGCAGGGGGCTGTTTCATATACTGATGACCTCTTTATAGC
CAACCTTTGTTCATGGCAGCCAGCATATGGGCATATGTTGCCAAACTCTAAACCAAATACTCATTCTGAT
GTTTTAAATGATTTGCCCTCCCATATGTCCTTCCGAGTGAGAGACACAAAAAATTCCAACACACTATTGC
AATGAAAATAAATTTCCTTTATTAGCCAGAAGTCAGATGCTCAAGGGGCTTCATGATGTCCCCATAATTT
TTGGCAGAGGGAAAAAGATCGATCTCAGTGGTATTTGTGAGCCAGGGCATTGGCCACACCAGCCACCACC
TTCTGATAGGCAGCCTGCACCTGAGGAGTGAATTCTTTGCCAAAATGATGAGACAGCACAACAACCAGCA
CGTTGCCCAGGAGCTGTAGGAAAGAGAAGAAGGCATGAACATGGTTAGCAGAGGGGCCCGGTTTGGACTC
AGAGTATTTTATCCTCATCTCAAACAGTGTATATCATTGTAACCATAAAGAGAAAGGCAGGATGATGACC
AGGGTGTAGTTGTTTCTACCAATAAGAATATTTCCACGCCAGCCAGAATTTATATGCAGAAATATTCTAC
CTTATCATTTAATTATAACAATTGTTCTCTAAAACTGTGCTGAAGTACAATATAATATACCCTGATTGCC
TTGAAAAAAAAGTGATTAGAGAAAGTACTTACAATCTGACAAATAAACAAAAGTGAATTTAAAAATTCGT
TACAAATGCAAGCTAAAGTTTAACGAAAAAGTTACAGAAAATGAAAAGAAAATAAGAGGAGACAATGGTT
GTCAACAGAGTAGAAAGTGAAAGAAACAAAATTATCATGAGGGTCCATGGTGATACAAGGGACATCTTCC
CATTCTAAACAACACCCTGAAAACTTTGCCCCCTCCATATAACATGAATTTTACAATAGCGAAAAAGAAA
GAACAATCAAGGGTCCCCAAACTCACCCTGAAGTTCTCAGCTCTAGAGATATCGTCGAGGCCGCGCTAGC
GTTTAAACTGTCGACCTTAATTAAGAGATCTGCTCGAGGCGCGTCAGCTGACTAGAGGATCCCCGGGTAC
CGAGCTCGAATTCGGGGCCGCGGAGGCTGGATCGGTCCCGGTGTCTTCTATGGAGGTCAAAACAGCGTGG
ATGGCGTCTCCAGGCGATCTGACGGTTCACTAAACGAGCTCTGCTTATATAGGCCTCCCACCGTACACGC
CTACCTCGACCCGGGTACCGAGCTCGACTTTCACTTTTCTCTATCACTGATAGGGAGTGGTAAACTCGAC
TTTCACTTTTCTCTATCACTGATAGGGAGTGGTAAACTCGACTTTCACTTTTCTCTATCACTGATAGGGA
GTGGTAAACTCGACTTTCACTTTTCTCTATCACTGATAGGGAGTGGTAAACTCGACTTTCACTTTTCTCT
ATCACTGATAGGGAGTGGTAAACTCGACCTATATAAGCAGAGCTCGTTTAGTGAACCGTCAGATCGCCTG
GAGACGCCATCCACGCTGTTTTGACCTCCATAGAAGACACCGGGACCGATCCAGCCTCCGCGGCCCCGAA
TTCCTGCAGCGGCCGCTCTAGAACTAGTGGATCCCCGCGGATGGTGAGCAAGGGCGAGGAGCTGTTCACC
GGGGTGGTGCCCATCCTGGTCGAGCTGGACGGCGACGTAAACGGCCACAAGTTCAGCGTGTCCGGCGAGG
GCGAGGGCGATGCCACCTACGGCAAGCTGACCCTGAAGTTCATCTGCACCACCGGCAAGCTGCCCGTGCC
CTGGCCCACCCTCGTGACCACCCTGACCTACGGCGTGCAGTGCTTCAGCCGCTACCCCGACCACATGAAG
CAGCACGACTTCTTCAAGTCCGCCATGCCCGAAGGCTACGTCCAGGAGCGCACCATCTTCTTCAAGGACG
ACGGCAACTACAAGACCCGCGCCGAGGTGAAGTTCGAGGGCGACACCCTGGTGAACCGCATCGAGCTGAA
GGGCATCGACTTCAAGGAGGACGGCAACATCCTGGGGCACAAGCTGGAGTACAACTACAACAGCCACAAC
GTCTATATCATGGCCGACAAGCAGAAGAACGGCATCAAGGTGAACTTCAAGATCCGCCACAACATCGAGG
ACGGCAGCGTGCAGCTCGCCGACCACTACCAGCAGAACACCCCCATCGGCGACGGCCCCGTGCTGCTGCC
CGACAACCACTACCTGAGCACCCAGTCCGCCCTGAGCAAAGACCCCAACGAGAAGCGCGATCACATGGTC
CTGCTGGAGTTCGTGACCGCCGCCGGGATCACTCTCGGCATGGACGAGCTGTACAAGTAATGACGTTACA
GAATTCGATATCAAGCTTGTCGACCTAGTTCTAGAGGATCCAGACATGATAAGATACATTGATGAGTTTG
GACAAACCACAACTAGAATGCAGTGAAAAAAATGCTTTATTTGTGAAATTTGTGATGCTATTGCTTTATT
TGTAACCATTATAAGCTGCAATAAACAAGTTAACAACAACAATTGCATTCATTTTATGTTTCAGGTTCAG
GGGGAGGTGTGGGAGGTTTTTTAAAGCAAGTAAAACCTCTACAAATGTGGTATGGCTGATTATGATCCTG
CAAGCCTCGTCGTCCTGGCCGGACCACGCTATCTGTGCAAGGTCCCCGGCCCCGGACGCGCGCTCCATGA
GCAGAGCGCCCGCCGCCGAGGCGAAGACTCGGGCGGCGCCCTGCCCGTCCCACCAGGTCAACAGGCGGTA
ACCGGCCTCTTCATCGGGAATGCGCGCGACCTTCAGCATCGCCGGCATGTCCCCCTGGCGGACGGGAAGT
ATCCAGCTCGACCAAGCTGGCCGCGTCGAGTGAAGACGAAAGGGCCTCGTGATACGCCTATTTTTATAGG
TTAATGTCATGATAATAATGGTTTCTTAGACGTCAGGTGGCACTTTTCGGGGAAATGTGCGCGGAACCCC
TATTTGTTTATTTTTCTAAATACATTCAAATATGTATCCGCTCATGAGACAATAACCCTGATAAATGCTT
CAATAATATTGAAAAAGGAAGAGTATGAGTATTCAACATTTCCGTGTCGCCCTTATTCCCTTTTTTGCGG
CATTTTGCCTTCCTGTTTTTGCTCACCCAGAAACGCTGGTGAAAGTAAAAGATGCTGAAGATCAGTTGGG
TGCACGAGTGGGTTACATCGAACTGGATCTCAACAGCGGTAAGATCCTTGAGAGTTTTCGCCCCGAAGAA
CGTTTTCCAATGATGAGCACTTTTAAAGTTCTGCTATGTGGCGCGGTATTATCCCGTGTTGACGCCGGGC
AAGAGCAACTCGGTCGCCGCATACACTATTCTCAGAATGACTTGGTTGAGTACTCACCAGTCACAGAAAA
GCATCTTACGGATGGCATGACAGTAAGAGAATTATGCAGTGCTGCCATAACCATGAGTGATAACACTGCG
GCCAACTTACTTCTGACAACGATCGGAGGACCGAAGGAGCTAACCGCTTTTTTGCACAACATGGGGGATC
ATGTAACTCGCCTTGATCGTTGGGAACCGGAGCTGAATGAAGCCATACCAAACGACGAGCGTGACACCAC
GATGCCTGTAGCAATGGCAACAACGTTGCGCAAACTATTAACTGGCGAACTACTTACTCTAGCTTCCCGG
CAACAATTAATAGACTGGATGGAGGCGGATAAAGTTGCAGGACCACTTCTGCGCTCGGCCCTTCCGGCTG
GCTGGTTTATTGCTGATAAATCTGGAGCCGGTGAGCGTGGGTCTCGCGGTATCATTGCAGCACTGGGGCC
AGATGGTAAGCCCTCCCGTATCGTAGTTATCTACACGACGGGGAGTCAGGCAACTATGGATGAACGAAAT
AGACAGATCGCTGAGATAGGTGCCTCACTGATTAAGCATTGGTAACTGTCAGACCAAGTTTACTCATATA
TACTTTAGATTGATTTAAAACTTCATTTTTAATTTAAAAGGATCTAGGTGAAGATCCTTTTTGATAATCT
CATGACCAAAATCCCTTAACGTGAGTTTTCGTTCCACTGAGCGTCAGACCCCGTAGAAAAGATCAAAGGA
TCTTCTTGAGATCCTTTTTTTCTGCGCGTAATCTGCTGCTTGCAAACAAAAAAACCACCGCTACCAGCGG
TGGTTTGTTTGCCGGATCAAGAGCTACCAACTCTTTTTCCGAAGGTAACTGGCTTCAGCAGAGCGCAGAT
ACCAAATACTGTTCTTCTAGTGTAGCCGTAGTTAGGCCACCACTTCAAGAACTCTGTAGCACCGCCTACA
TACCTCGCTCTGCTAATCCTGTTACCAGTGGCTGCTGCCAGTGGCGATAAGTCGTGTCTTACCGGGTTGG
ACTCAAGACGATAGTTACCGGATAAGGCGCAGCGGTCGGGCTGAACGGGGGGTTCGTGCACACAGCCCAG
CTTGGAGCGAACGACCTACACCGAACTGAGATACCTACAGCGTGAGCTATGAGAAAGCGCCACGCTTCCC
GAAGGGAGAAAGGCGGACAGGTATCCGGTAAGCGGCAGGGTCGGAACAGGAGAGCGCACGAGGGAGCTTC
CAGGGGGAAACGCCTGGTATCTTTATAGTCCTGTCGGGTTTCGCCACCTCTGACTTGAGCGTCGATTTTT
GTGATGCTCGTCAGGGGGGCGGAGCCTATGGAAAAACGCCAGCAACGCGGCCTTTTTACGGTTCCTGGCC
TTTTGCTGGCCTTTTGCTCACATGTTCTTTCCTGCGTTATCCCCTGATTCTGTGGATAACCGTATTACCG
CCTTTGAGTGAGCTGATACCGCTCGCCGCAGCCGAACGACCGAGCGCAGCGAGTCAGTGAGCGAGGAAGC
GGAAG
Features (pLannotate 1.2.2; 17 found; start..end, strand, type, name):
      2..55      +  CDS            lacI (fragment): lac repressor; lacI; The lac repressor binds to the lac operator to inhibit transcription in E. coli. This inhibition can be relieved by adding lactose or isopropyl-β-D-thiogalactopyranoside (IPTG).
    388..443     -  polyA_signal   β-globin poly(A) signal: rabbit β-globin polyadenylation signal (Gil and Proudfoot, 1987)
    518..640     -  CDS            HBB: HBB_COLGU - Experimental evidence at transcript level: Swiss-Prot protein existence level 2. Involved in oxygen transport from the lung to the various peripheral tissues. From Colobus guereza (Mantled guereza) (Eastern black-and-white colobus monkey).
    644..1216    -  intron         β-globin intron: intron from rabbit β-globin gene
   1312..1343    -  misc_feature   MCS (fragment): pUC18/19 multiple cloning site
   1437..1475    -  promoter       minimal CMV promoter: human cytomegalovirus (CMV) immediate early promoter
   1493..1708    -  protein_bind   tetracycline response element (fragment): contains seven copies of the tetracycline operator tetO tetracycline repressor TetR
   1708..1753    +  promoter       TRE3GV promoter (fragment): 3rd-generation Tet-responsive promoter that can be activated by binding of Tet-On® 3G, optimized for retroviral and lentiviral vectors
   1829..1856    +  misc_feature   MCS (fragment): pBluescript multiple cloning site
   1861..2580    +  CDS            EGFP: the original enhanced GFP (Yang et al., 1996) mammalian codon-optimized
   2591..2613    +  misc_feature   MCS (fragment): pBluescript multiple cloning site
   2627..2761    -  polyA_signal   SV40 poly(A) signal: SV40 polyadenylation signal
   2784..2867    -  CDS            large T antigen (fragment): large T antigen from SV40 (simian virus 40)
   2861..3091    -  CDS            str (fragment): STR_KLEPN - Protein inferred from homology: Swiss-Prot protein existence level 3. The aminoglycoside phosphotransferases achieve inactivation of their antibiotic substrates by phosphorylation. From Klebsiella pneumoniae.
   3210..3314    +  promoter       AmpR promoter: bla
   3315..4175    +  CDS            AmpR: β-lactamase; bla; confers resistance to ampicillin, carbenicillin, and related antibiotics
   4346..4934    +  rep_origin     ori: high-copy-number ColE1/pMB1/pBR322/pUC origin of replication
