[The description below was written by a language model from this plasmid's Addgene catalogue record and pLannotate feature annotations shown in this document.]
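Description:
Salsa-BC108-P2A12 is a 5.1 kb mammalian expression plasmid built on the pCER206 backbone. It is one member of a set of barcoded reporter plasmids for the PRESTO-Salsa system, a highly multiplexed screening approach for GPCR activity. It is propagated in E. coli through a high-copy ColE1/pUC-type origin and selected with ampicillin via the β-lactamase gene and its native promoter. No mammalian selection marker is recorded or annotated. Short annotated fragments of lacI, SV40 large T antigen and an aminoglycoside phosphotransferase appear to be backbone remnants rather than functional genes.

The payload is a synthetic insert of about 730 bp, listed as EGFP/BC108 and placed between BsrGI and HindIII sites under a tetracycline response element (TRE). The feature table shows a central tetO array that appears to be bidirectional. On one side, a TRE3G-type promoter fragment drives the full mammalian codon-optimised EGFP coding sequence, followed by a short polylinker region and an SV40 polyadenylation signal. On the other side, a minimal CMV promoter faces a polylinker fragment, a rabbit β-globin intron, a piece of β-globin coding sequence and the β-globin poly(A) signal, with no annotated gene in that arm.

The BC108 barcode is not annotated as its own feature. The cloning sites suggest it lies at the 3′ end of the EGFP unit, so that it would be carried in the reporter transcript. Because TRE promoters are silent until bound by a tetracycline-controlled transactivator, reporter and barcode expression would report transactivator activity coupled to a receptor. Reading out the barcodes would then allow many receptors to be assayed in a pool. The record does not explain the receptor pairing or the meaning of "P2A12".
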