Addgene plasmid #202949: Salsa-BC108-P2A12
Purpose: Expression of barcoded reporter plasmid for PRESTO-Salsa; EGFP/BC108
Depositing lab: Noah Palm. Depositing organization: Yale University. Publication: Highly multiplexed bioactivity screening reveals human and microbiota metabolome-GPCRome interactions. Chen H, Rosen CE, Gonzalez-Hernandez JA, Song D, Potempa J, Ring AM, Palm NW. Cell. 2023 Jul 6;186(14):3095-3110.e19. doi: 10.1016/j.cell.2023.05.024. Epub 2023 Jun 14. PubMed 37321219.
Backbone
  Vector backbone: pCER206
  Vector type: Mammalian Expression
Growth in bacteria
  Bacterial resistance: Ampicillin, 100 μg/mL
  Growth temperature: 37°C
  Growth strain: DH5alpha
  Copy number: High Copy
Gene/Insert
  Gene/Insert name: EGFP/BC108
  Species: Synthetic
  Insert size (bp): 730
  Promoter: Tet Response Element (TRE)
  Cloning method: Restriction Enzyme; 5′ cloning site BsrGI (not destroyed); 3′ cloning site HindIII (not destroyed)
  Sequencing primers: 5′ Custom primer (GAAGCGCGATCACATGG)
Terms and licenses: Academic/Nonprofit Terms; Industry Terms: Not Available to Industry
How to cite: Salsa-BC108-P2A12 was a gift from Noah Palm (Addgene plasmid # 202949 ; http://n2t.net/addgene:202949 ; RRID:Addgene_202949)
