>Addgene plasmid #202949 | Salsa-BC108-P2A12 | depositor partial sequence | sequence record 393822 | BC108
TGACGTTACA
